>Addgene plasmid #40003 | EKAR2G_design2_mTFP_105_Venus_229 | depositor partial sequence | sequence record 50851 | Biosensor
CCATGGCACACCATCACCACCATCACGGGAGCGGGGAGCAGAAACTAATATCAGAGGAGGATCTTGGCTC
AGGAACCGGTAGATCTGGGCACATGGCGGACGAGGAGAAGCTGCCGCCCGGCTGGGAGAAGCGCATGAGC
CGCAGCTCAGGCCGAGTGTACTACTTCAACCACATCACTAACGCCAGCCAGTGGGAGCGGCCCAGCGGCA
ACAGCAGCAGTGGTGGCAAAAACGGGCAGGGGGAGCCTGCCAGGAAGCTGCGCATTCTGCAGTCGACTAG
GGAGCAAGGGCTTGTGGGATCCGAGGACAAGGGCATCGTGAAGGTGAAGTCCGACATCTCCATGGAGGAG
GACTCCTTCATCTACGAGATACACCTCAAGGGCGAGAACTTCCCCCCCAACGGCCCCGTGATGCAGAAGA
AGACCACCGGCTGGGACGCCTCCACCGAGAGGATGTACGTGCGCGACGGCGTGCTGAAGGGCGACGTCAA
GCACAAGCTGCTGCTGGAGGGCGGCGGCCACCACCGCGTTGACTTCAAGACCATCTACAGGGCCAAGAAG
GCGGTGAAGCTGCCCGACTATCACTTTGTGGACCACCGCATCGAGATCCTGAACCACGACAAGGACTACA
ACAAGGTGACCGTTTACGAGAGCGCCGTGGCCCGCAACTCCACCGACGGCATGGACGAGCTGTACAAGGG
TGCTAGCGGAGGAATGGTGAGCAAGGGCGAGGAGACCACAATGGGCGTAATCAAGCCCGACATGAAGATC
AAGCTGAAGATGGAGGGCAACGTGAATGGCCACGCCTTCGTGATCGAGGGCGAGGGCGAGGGCAAGCCCT
ACGACGGCACCAACACCATCAACCTGGAGGTGAAGGAGGGAGCCCCCCTGCCCTTCTCCTACGACATTCT
GACCACCGCGTTCGCCTACGGCAACAGGGCCTTCACCAAGTACCCCGACGACATCCCCAACTACTTCAAG
CAGTCCTTCCCCGAGGGCTACTCTTGGGAGCGCACCATGACCTTCTCCGGAACTTCTGGTTCTGGTAAAC
CTGGTTCTGGTGAAGGTTCTACTAAAGCGGCCGCCATGATCACTCTCGGCATGGACGAGCTGTACAAGGG
TGGCAGCGGTGGCATGGTGAGCAAGGGCGAGGAGCTGTTCACCGGGGTGGTGCCCATCCTGGTCGAGCTG
GACGGCGACGTAAACGGCCACAAGTTCAGCGTGTCCGGCGAGGGCGAGGGCGATGCCACCTACGGCAAGC
TGACCCTGAAGCTGATCTGCACCACCGGCAAGCTGCCCGTGCCCTGGCCCACCCTCGTGACCACCCTGGG
CTACGGCCTGATGTGCTTCGCCCGCTACCCCGACCACATGAAGCAGCACGACTTCTTCAAGTCCGCCATG
CCCGAAGGCTACGTCCAGGAGCGCACCATCTTCTTCAAGGACGACGGCAACTACAAGACCCGCGCCGAGG
TGAAGTTCGAGGGCGACACCCTGGTGAACCGCATCGAGCTGAAGGGCATCGACTTCAAGGAGGACGGCAA
CATCCTGGGGCACAAGCTGGAGTACAACTACAACAGCCACAACGTCTATATCACCGCCGACAAGCAGAAG
AACGGCATCAAGGCCAACTTCAAGATCCGCCACAACATCGAGGACGGCGGCGTGCAGCTCGCCGACCACT
ACCAGCAGAACACCCCCATCGGCGACGGCCCCGTGCTGCTGCCCGACAACCACTACCTGAGCTACCAGTC
CGCCCTGAGCAAAGACCCCAACGAGAAGCGCGATCACATGGTCCTGCTGGAGTTCGTGACCGCCGCCGGG
GGTACCGCTGACCAACTGACTGAAGAGTGGTCGACGGTACAGCGGACCGCGCCTGACGTACCACGTACAC
CAGTAGGAAAGGCAAAGCTTTCATTCCAATTCCCGCGGGCGCGGGATATCCTTCAAAAAAAACTTGAAGA
ACTTGAACTTGACGAATGAGATATCTGACTCGAG
