>Addgene plasmid #40003 | EKAR2G_design2_mTFP_105_Venus_229 | addgene partial sequence | sequence record 54688 | pTriExUP 5'-GGTTATTGTGCTGTCTCATCA-3'
ATACGACTCACTATAGGGGAATTGTGAGCGGATAACAATTCCCCGGAGTTAATCCGGGACCTTTAATTCA
ACCCAACACAATATATTATAGTTAAATAAGAATTATTATCAAATCATTTGTATATTAATTAAAATACTAT
ACTGTAAATTACATTTTATTTACAATCAAAGGAGATATACCATGGCACACCATCACCACCATCACGGGAG
CGGGGAGCAGAAACTAATATCAGAGGAGGATCTTGGCTCAGGAACCGGTAGATCTGGGCACATGGCGGAC
GAGGAGAAGCTGCCGCCCGGCTGGGAGAAGCGCATGAGCCGCAGCTCAGGCCGAGTGTACTACTTCAACC
ACATCACTAACGCCAGCCAGTGGGAGCGGCCCAGCGGCAACAGCAGCAGTGGTGGCAAAAACGGGCAGGG
GGAGCCTGCCAGGAAGCTGCGCATTCTGCAGTCGACTAGGGAGCAAGGGCTTGTGGGATCCGAGGACAAG
GGCATCGTGAAGGTGAAGTCCGACATCTCCATGGAGGAGGACTCCTTCATCTACGAGATACACCTCAAGG
GCGAGAACTTCCCCCCCAACGGCCCCGTGATGCAGAAGAAGACCACCGGCTGGGACGCCTCCACCGAGAG
GATGTACGTGCGCGACGGCGTGCTGAAGGGCGACGTCAAGCACAAGCTGCTGCTGGAGGGCGGCGGCCAC
CACCGCGTTGACTTCAAGACCATCTACAGGGCCAAGAAGGCGGTGAAGCTGCCCGACTATCACTTTGTGG
ACCACCGCATCGAGATCCTGAACCACGACAAGGACTACAACAAGGTGACCGTTTACGAGAGCGCCGTGGC
CCGCAACT
