>Addgene plasmid #40003 | EKAR2G_design2_mTFP_105_Venus_229 | addgene partial sequence | sequence record 54789 | pTriExDOWN 5'-TCGATCTCAGTGGTATTTGTG-3'
ACCTTCTGATAGGCAGCCTGCACCTGAGGTTAATCACTTAGTGATGGTGATGGTGATGGTGGTGCTCGAG
TCAGATATCTCATTCGTCAAGTTCAAGTTCTTCAAGTTTTTTTTGAAGGATATCCCGCGCCCGCGGGAAT
TGGAATGAAAGCTTTGCCTTTCCTACTGGTGTACGTGGTACGTCAGGCGCGGTCCGCTGTACCGTCGACC
ACTCTTCAGTCAGTTGGTCAGCGGTACCCCCGGCGGCGGTCACGAACTCCAGCAGGACCATGTGATCGCG
CTTCTCGTTGGGGTCTTTGCTCAGGGCGGACTGGTAGCTCAGGTAGTGGTTGTCGGGCAGCAGCACGGGG
CCGTCGCCGATGGGGGTGTTCTGCTGGTAGTGGTCGGCGAGCTGCACGCCGCCGTCCTCGATGTTGTGGC
GGATCTTGAAGTTGGCCTTGATGCCGTTCTTCTGCTTGTCGGCGGTGATATAGACGTTGTGGCTGTTGTA
GTTGTACTCCAGCTTGTGCCCCAGGATGTTGCCGTCCTCCTTGAAGTCGATGCCCTTCAGCTCGATGCGG
TTCACCAGGGTGTCGCCCTCGAACTTCACCTCGGCGCGGGTCTTGTAGTTGCCGTCGTCCTTGAAGAAGA
TGGTGCGCTCCTGGACGTAGCCTTCGGGCATGGCGGACTTGAAGAAGTCGTGCTGCTTCATGTGGTCGGG
GTAGCGGGCGAAGCACATCAGGCCGTAGCCCAGGGTGGTCACGAGGGTGGGCCAGGGCACGGGCAGCTTG
CCGGTGGTGCAGATCAGCTTCAGGGTCAGCTTGCCGTAG
