>Addgene plasmid #40003 | EKAR2G_design2_mTFP_105_Venus_229 | addgene partial sequence | sequence record 55412 | EXFP-R 5'-GTCTTGTAGTTGCCGTCGTC-3'
GGGCATGGCGGACTTGAAGAAGTCGTGCTGCTTCATGTGGTCGGGGTAGCGGGCGAAGCACATCAGGCCG
TAGCCCAGGGTGGTCACGAGGGTGGGCCAGGGCACGGGCAGCTTGCCGGTGGTGCAGATCAGCTTCAGGG
TCAGCTTGCCGTAGGTGGCATCGCCCTCGCCCTCGCCGGACACGCTGAACTTGTGGCCGTTTACGTCGCC
GTCCAGCTCGACCAGGATGGGCACCACCCCGGTGAACAGCTCCTCGCCCTTGCTCACCATGCCACCGCTG
CCACCCTTGTACAGCTCGTCCATGCCGAGAGTGATCATGGCGGCCGCACCGGTTTTAGTAGAACCTTCAC
CAGAACCAGGTTTACCAGAACCAGAAGTTTTAGTAGAACCTTCACCAGAACCAGGTTTACCAGAACCAGA
AGTTTTAGTAGAACCTTCACCAGAACCAGGTTTACCAGAACCAGAAGTTTTAGTAGAACCTTCACCAGAA
CCAGGTTTACCAGAACCAGAAGTCCCGGAGAAGGTCATGGTGCGCTCCCAAGAGTAGCCCTCGGGGAAGG
ACTGCTTGAAGTAGTTGGGGATGTCGTCGGGGTACTTGGTGAAGGCCCTGTTGCCGTAGGCGAACGCGGT
GGTCAGAATGTCGTAGGAGAAGGGCAGGGGGGCTCCCTCCTTCACCTCCAGGTTGATGGTGTTGGTGCCG
TCGTAGGGCTTGCCCTCGCCCTCGCCCTCGATCACGAAGGCGTGGCCATTCACGTTGCCCTCCATCTTCA
GCTTGATCTTCATGTCGGGCTTGATTACGCCCATTGTGGTCTCCTCGCCCTTGCTCACCATTCCTCCGCT
AGCACCCTTGTACAGCTCGTCCATGCCGTCGGTGGAGTTGCGGGCCACGGCGCTCTCGTAAACGGTCACC
TTGTTGTAGTCCTTGTCGTGGTTCA
