[The description below was written by a language model from this plasmid's Addgene catalogue record.]
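Description:
EKAR2G_design2_mTFP_105_Venus_229 is a genetically encoded FRET biosensor for ERK activity, built in the pTriEx4 backbone (Novagen). pTriEx4 is a multi-host expression vector, and the plasmid is accordingly catalogued for mammalian, bacterial and insect expression. It is a high-copy plasmid propagated in E. coli under ampicillin selection. The total size is about 6.9 kb, of which roughly 4.9 kb is backbone. No feature table accompanies the record, so the origin of replication and other backbone elements are not itemised.

The insert is a synthetic "Erk activity reporter" of about 2 kb, cloned between PacI and XhoI sites that both remain intact, which allows the sensor cassette to be excised or exchanged. The promoter is listed as CMV, and the protein carries an N-terminal His-Myc tag that can serve for purification and immunodetection. The name indicates an mTFP donor and a Venus acceptor. The numbers 105 and 229 probably denote particular fluorophore variants, such as circular permutation positions, and "design2" one of several sensor topologies, but the record does not define these terms. Part of the plasmid derives from an earlier ERK activity reporter (EKAR) construct. In sensors of this type, phosphorylation of a substrate module by ERK causes a conformational change that alters energy transfer between the two fluorophores.

The construct comes from a toolkit for producing sensitive FRET biosensors, in which fluorophore variants and arrangements are compared to improve sensor response. It is suited to live-cell ratiometric imaging of ERK signalling in time and space.
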