Addgene plasmid #40003: EKAR2G_design2_mTFP_105_Venus_229
Depositing lab: Olivier Pertz. Depositing organization: University of Basel. Publication: A Versatile Toolkit to Produce Sensitive FRET Biosensors to Visualize Signaling in Time and Space. Fritz RD, Letzelter M, Reimann A, Martin K, Fusco L, Ritsma L, Ponsioen B, Fluri E, Schulte-Merker S, van Rheenen J, Pertz O. Sci Signal. 2013 Jul 23;6(285):rs12. doi: 10.1126/scisignal.2004135. PubMed 23882122.
Backbone
  Vector backbone: pTriEx4
  Backbone manufacturer: Novagen
  Backbone size w/o insert (bp): 4900
  Total vector size (bp): 6900
  Vector type: Mammalian Expression, Bacterial Expression, Insect Expression
Growth in bacteria
  Bacterial resistance: Ampicillin, 100 μg/mL
  Growth temperature: 37°C
  Growth strain: Top10
  Copy number: High Copy
Gene/Insert
  Gene/Insert name: Erk activity reporter
  Species: Synthetic
  Insert size (bp): 1994
  Promoter: CMV
  Tag / fusion protein: His-Myc (N terminal on insert)
  Cloning method: Restriction Enzyme; 5′ cloning site PacI (not destroyed); 3′ cloning site XhoI (not destroyed)
  Sequencing primers: 5′ ctggttattgtgctgtctc; 3′ tcagtggtatttgtga
Resource information
  A portion of this plasmid was derived from a plasmid made by: Karel Svoboda, Janelia Farm Research Campus, Howard Hughes Medical Institute, Ashburn
Terms and licenses: Academic/Nonprofit Terms; Industry Terms: Not Available to Industry
Depositor comments: A genetically encoded fluorescent sensor of ERK activity. 2008. PNAS 205(49)
How to cite: EKAR2G_design2_mTFP_105_Venus_229 was a gift from Olivier Pertz (Addgene plasmid # 40003 ; http://n2t.net/addgene:40003 ; RRID:Addgene_40003)
